>Addgene plasmid #66877 | pET30Xa-SBL1(160S,NoCys) | depositor full sequence | sequence record 114701 | entire plasmid
ATGTTTTCAGCAGGCCATAAGATCAAAGGGACAGTGGTGTTGATGCCCAAGAATGAGTTGGAAGTTAACC
CTGATGGCTCAGCAGTTGACAACCTTAATGCTTTCTTGGGCCGTAGTGTCTCCCTTCAGCTCATTAGTGC
TACCAAGGCTGATGCACATGGAAAAGGAAAAGTTGGAAAGGATACGTTCTTGGAAGGGATTAATACTTCG
TTACCAACTTTGGGAGCAGGAGAGTCTGCATTCAATATTCATTTTGAATGGGACGGAAGCATGGGAATCC
CCGGTGCGTTTTACATAAAGAACTACATGCAAGTTGAGTTCTTCCTCAAGAGTTTGACTCTTGAAGCCAT
TTCAAACCAAGGAACCATCCGCTTTGTTTCCAACTCATGGGTTTATAACACTAAACTTTACAAAAGCGTG
CGCATTTTCTTTGCCAACCATACATATGTACCTAGTGAGACACCAGCACCACTTGTGAGTTACAGAGAAG
AAGAATTGAAGAGTTTAAGAGGAAATGGAACGGGAGAGCGCAAGGAATATGATAGGATCTATGATTATGA
TGTCTACAATGATTTGGGCAACCCAGATAAGAGTGAAAAGTTAGCTCGTCCAGTTCTTGGAGGGTCTAGC
ACCTTTCCCTACCCTCGTAGGGGAAGAACTGGTCGAGGTCCAACAGTTACAGACCCGAATACTGAGAAAC
AAGGCGAAGTATTTTATGTTCCAAGAGATGAAAATTTAGGTCACTTGAAGTCTAAGGATGCTCTTGAGAT
TGGAACAAAATCTTTATCTCAAATTGTCCAGCCGGCGTTCGAATCTGCGTTCGATTTGAAATCCACGCCA
ATTGAGTTTCATAGCTTCCAAGATGTGCATGACTTGTATGAAGGTGGAATTAAGCTTCCTAGAGATGTAA
TTAGCACAATTATCCCCTTACCAGTGATCAAAGAACTCTATCGTACCGATGGTCAACACATCCTCAAGTT
TCCACAACCTCACGTCGTTCAAGTGAGTCAGTCTGCATGGATGACTGATGAAGAATTTGCTAGAGAGATG
ATTGCTGGTGTAAATCCCTCCGTAATTCGTGGTCTTGAAGAGTTCCCTCCAAAAAGTAATCTGGATCCTG
CAATCTATGGTGATCAAAGCAGTAAGATAACAGCAGATTCCCTTGATCTAGATGGGTACACAATGGACGA
GGCACTTGGTAGTCGAAGGTTATTTATGTTAGATTACCATGATATCTTCATGCCATATGTGAGGCAGATA
AATCAGCTGAATTCTGCCAAGACTTATGCGACAAGGACTATCCTTTTTTTGAGAGAAGATGGAACTTTAA
AGCCAGTGGCCATCGAATTAAGTTTGCCACATTCTGCTGGGGATCTGTCAGCTGCCGTCAGTCAAGTCGT
CTTACCTGCTAAGGAAGGTGTTGAGAGCACAATTTGGCTACTAGCCAAAGCTTATGTCATCGTAAATGAC
TCTTCCTACCATCAACTCATGAGCCATTGGTTAAATACTCATGCGGCGATGGAGCCATTCGTCATAGCAA
CACACCGACATCTTAGCGTGCTTCACCCAATTTACAAGCTTCTGACTCCTCACTATCGTAACAACATGAA
CATCAACGCACTTGCCAGGCAATCTCTAATTAATGCTAATGGCATAATAGAGACAACCTTTTTGCCCTCA
AAGTATTCTGTGGAGATGTCTTCGGCGGTTTATAAGAATTGGGTTTTCACTGATCAAGCACTACCTGCAG
ATCTTATCAAGAGAGGAGTGGCAATTAAGGATCCATCAACCCCACATGGAGTTCGTCTTCTGATAGAGGA
CTATCCTTATGCCGCTGATGGACTGGAGATATGGGCTGCAATTAAGACATGGGTTCAAGAATATGTGCCC
TTGTACTATGCAAGAGATGATGATGTCAAGAATGATTCTGAACTCCAACATTGGTGGAAAGAAGCTGTAG
AGAAAGGCCATGGTGATTTGAAAGACAAGCCATGGTGGCCTAAGTTGCAGACACTTGAAGACCTTGTTGA
AGTTTCCCTCATTATCATATGGATTGCTTCAGCTCTCCATGCAGCCGTTAATTTTGGTCAGTATCCTTAT
GGAGGTTTGATAATGAACCGCCCAACTGCTTCTAGAAGGTTGCTTCCTGAGAAAGGCACCCCAGAATATG
AAGAAATGATTAATAACCATGAAAAGGCTTATTTGAGAACAATTACATCAAAGTTGCCGACTCTCATTAG
CCTTTCAGTGATAGAGATCTTGTCGACACATGCTTCTGATGAGGTCTACCTTGGCCAGAGGGACAACCCA
CATTGGACCTCTGATTCAAAAGCATTACAAGCCTTTCAAAAGTTTGGAAACAAGCTCAAGGAAATTGAGG
AAAAACTTGTGAGGAGGAACAATGATCCGAGTCTGCAGGGCAATCGACTTGGCCCGGTTCAACTGCCATA
CACTTTGCTTTATCCTAGCAGTGAGGAAGGGTTAACTTTTAGGGGAATTCCAAATAGCATCTCTATCTAA
ACTAGTCATGGGGCTCTAACTCTCCTCTGGCCATGGCGATATCGGATCCGAATTCGAGCTCCGTCGACAA
GCTTGCGGCCGCACTCGAGCACCACCACCACCACCACTGAGATCCGGCTGCTAACAAAGCCCGAAAGGAA
GCTGAGTTGGCTGCTGCCACCGCTGAGCAATAACTAGCATAACCCCTTGGGGCCTCTAAACGGGTCTTGA
GGGGTTTTTTGCTGAAAGGAGGAACTATATCCGGATTGGCGAATGGG
[124 nt withheld, positions 2778-2901]
C
[91 nt withheld, positions 2903-2993]
A
[49 nt withheld, positions 2995-3043]
CCTTTGACGTTGGAGTCCACGTTCTTT
[37 nt withheld, positions 3071-3107]
ACCCTATCTCGGTCTATTCTTTTGATTTATAAGGGATTTTGCCGATTTCGGCCTATTGGTTAAAAAATGA
GCTGATTTAACAAAAATTTAACGCGAATTTTAACAAAATATTAACGCTTACAATTTAGGTGGCACTTTTC
GGGGAAATGTGCGCGGAACCCCTATTTGTTTATTTTTCTAAATACATTCAAATATGTATCCGCTCATGAA
TTAATTCTTAGAAAAACTCATCGAGCATCAAATGAAACTGCAATTTATTCATATCAGGATTATCAATACC
ATATTTTTGAAAAAGCCGTTTCTGTAATGAAGGAGAAAACTCACCGAGGCAGTTCCATAGGATGGCAAGA
TCCTGGTATCGGTCTGCGATTCCGACTCGTCCAACATCAATACAACCTATTAATTTCCCCTCGTCAAAAA
TAAGGTTATCAAGTGAGAAATCACCATGAGTGACGACTGAATCCGGTGAGAATGGCAAAAGTTTATGCAT
TTCTTTCCAGACTTGTTCAACAGGCCAGCCATTACGCTCGTCATCAAAATCACTCGCATCAACCAAACCG
TTATTCATTCGTGATTGCGCCTGAGCGAGACGAAATACGCGATCGCTGTTAAAAGGACAATTACAAACAG
GAATCGAATGCAACCGGCGCAGGAACACTGCCAGCGCATCAACAATATTTTCACCTGAATCAGGATATTC
TTCTAATACCTGGAATGCTGTTTTCCCGGGGATCGCAGTGGTGAGTAACCATGCATCATCAGGAGTACGG
ATAAAATGCTTGATGGTCGGAAGAGGCATAAATTCCGTCAGCCAGTTTAGTCTGACCATCTCATCTGTAA
CATCATTGGCAACGCTACCTTTGCCATGTTTCAGAAACAACTCTGGCGCATCGGGCTTCCCATACAATCG
ATAGATTGTCGCACCTGATTGCCCGACATTATCGCGAGCCCATTTATACCCATATAAATCAGCATCCATG
TTGGAATTTAATCGCGGCCTAGAGCAAGACGTTTCCCGTTGAATATGGCTCATAACACCCCTTGTATTAC
TGTTTATGTAAGCAGACAGTTTTATTGTTCATGACCAAAATCCCTTAACGTGAGTTTTCGTTCCACTGAG
CGTCAGACCCCGTAGAAAAGATCAAAGGATCTTCTTGAGATCCTTTTTTTCTGCGCGTAATCTGCTGCTT
GCAAACAAAAAAACCACCGCTACCAGCGGTGGTTTGTTTGCCGGATCAAGAGCTACCAACTCTTTTTCCG
AAGGTAACTGGCTTCAGCAGAGCGCAGATACCAAATACTGTCCTTCTAGTGTAGCCGTAGTTAGGCCACC
ACTTCAAGAACTCTGTAGCACCGCCTACATACCTCGCTCTGCTAATCCTGTTACCAGTGGCTGCTGCCAG
TGGCGATAAGTCGTGTCTTACCGGGTTGGACTCAAGACGATAGTTACCGGATAAGGCGCAGCGGTCGGGC
TGAACGGGGGGTTCGTGCACACAGCCCAGCTTGGAGCGAACGACCTACACCGAACTGAGATACCTACAGC
GTGAGCTATGAGAAAGCGCCACGCTTCCCGAAGGGAGAAAGGCGGACAGGTATCCGGTAAGCGGCAGGGT
CGGAACAGGAGAGCGCACGAGGGAGCTTCCAGGGGGAAACGCCTGGTATCTTTATAGTCCTGTCGGGTTT
CGCCACCTCTGACTTGAGCGTCGATTTTTGTGATGCTCGTCAGGGGGGCGGAGCCTATGGAAAAACGCCA
GCAACGCGGCCTTTTTACGGTTCCTGGCCTTTTGCTGGCCTTTTGCTCACATGTTCTTTCCTGCGTTATC
CCCTGATTCTGTGGATAACCGTATTACCGCCTTTGAGTGAGCTGATACCGCTCGCCGCAGCCGAACGACC
GAGCGCAGCGAGTCAGTGAGCGAGGAAGCGGAAGAGCGCCTGATGCGGTATTTTCTCCTTACGCATCTGT
GCGGTATTTCACACCGCAATGGTGCACTCTCAGTACAATCTGCTCTGATGCCGCATAGTTAAGCCAGTAT
ACACTCCGCTATCGCTACGTGACTGGGTCATGGCTGCGCCCCGACACCCGCCAACACCCGCTGACGCGCC
CTGACGGGCTTGTCTGCTCCCGGCATCCGCTTACAGACAAGCTGTGACCGTCTCCGGGAGCTGCATGTGT
CAGAGGTTTTCACCGTCATCACCGAAACGCGCGAGGCAGCTGCGGTAAAGCTCATCAGCGTGGTCGTGAA
GCGATTCACAGATGTCTGCCTGTTCATCCGCGTCCAGCTCGTTGAGTTTCTCCAGAAGCGTTAATGTCTG
GCTTCTGATAAAGCGGGCCATGTTAAGGGCGGTTTTTTCCTGTTTGGTCACTGATGCCTCCGTGTAAGGG
GGATTTCTGTTCATGGGGGTAATGATACCGATGAAACGAGAGAGGATGCTCACGATACGGGTTACTGATG
ATGAACATGCCCGGTTACTGGAACGTTGTGAGGGTAAACAACTGGCGGTATGGATGCGGCGGGACCAGAG
AAAAATCACTCAGGGTCAATGCCAGCGCTTCGTTAATACAGATGTAGGTGTTCCACAGGGTAGCCAGCAG
CATCCTGCGATGCAGATCCGGAACATAATGGTGCAGGGCGCTGACTTCCGCGTTTCCAGACTTTACGAAA
CACGGAAACCGAAGACCATTCATGTTGTTGCTCAGGTCGCAGACGTTTTGCAGCAGCAGTCGCTTCACGT
TCGCTCGCGTATCGGTGATTCATTCTGCTAACCAGTAAGGCAACCCCGCCAGCCTAGCCGGGTCCTCAAC
GACAGGAGCACGATCATGCGCACCCGTGGGGCCGCCATGCCGGCGATAATGGCCTGCTTCTCGCCGAAAC
GTTTGGTGGCGGGACCAGTGACGAAGGCTTGAGCGAGGGCGTGCAAGATTCCGAATACCGCAAGCGACAG
GCCGATCATCGTCGCGCTCCAGCGAAAGCGGTCCTCGCCGAAAATGACCCAGAGCGCTGCCGGCACCTGT
CCTACGAGTTGCATGATAAAGAAGACAGTCATAAGTGCGGCGACGATAGTCATGCCCCGCGCCCACCGGA
AGGAGCTGACTGGGTTGAAGGCTCTCAAGGGCATCGGTCGAGATCCCGGTGCCTAATGAGTGAGCTAACT
TACATTAATTGCGTTGCGCTCACTGCCCGCTTTCCAGTCGGGAAACCTGTCGTGCCAGCTGCATTAATGA
ATCGGCCAACGCGCGGGGAGAGGCGGTTTGCGTATTGGGCGCCAGGGTGGTTTTTCTTTTCACCAGTGAG
ACGGGCAACAGCTGATTGCCCTTCACCGCCTGGCCCTGAGAGAGTTGCAGCAAGCGGTCCACGCTGGTTT
GCCCCAGCAGGCGAAAATCCTGTTTGATGGTGGTTAACGGCGGGATATAACATGAGCTGTCTTCGGTATC
GTCGTATCCCACTACCGAGATGTCCGCACCAACGCGCAGCCCGGACTCGGTAATGGCGCGCATTGCGCCC
AGCGCCATCTGATCGTTGGCAACCAGCATCGCAGTGGGAACGATGCCCTCATTCAGCATTTGCATGGTTT
GTTGAAAACCGGACATGGCACTCCAGTCGCCTTCCCGTTCCGCTATCGGCTGAATTTGATTGCGAGTGAG
ATATTTATGCCAGCCAGCCAGACGCAGACGCGCCGAGACAGAACTTAATGGGCCCGCTAACAGCGCGATT
TGCTGGTGACCCAATGCGACCAGATGCTCCACGCCCAGTCGCGTACCGTCTTCATGGGAGAAAATAATAC
TGTTGATGGGTGTCTGGTCAGAGACATCAAGAAATAACGCCGGAACATTAGTGCAGGCAGCTTCCACAGC
AATGGCATCCTGGTCATCCAGCGGATAGTTAATGATCAGCCCACTGACGCGTTGCGCGAGAAGATTGTGC
ACCGCCGCTTTACAGGCTTCGACGCCGCTTCGTTCTACCATCGACACCACCACGCTGGCACCCAGTTGAT
CGGCGCGAGATTTAATCGCCGCGACAATTTGCGACGGCGCGTGCAGGGCCAGACTGGAGGTGGCAACGCC
AATCAGCAACGACTGTTTGCCCGCCAGTTGTTGTGCCACGCGGTTGGGAATGTAATTCAGCTCCGCCATC
GCCGCTTCCACTTTTTCCCGCGTTTTCGCAGAAACGTGGCTGGCCTGGTTCACCACGCGGGAAACGGTCT
GATAAGAGACACCGGCATACTCTGCGACATCGTATAACGTTACTGGTTTCACATTCACCACCCTGAATTG
ACTCTCTTCCGGGCGCTATCATGCCATACCGCGAAAGGTTTTGCGCCATTCGATGGTGTCCGGGATCTCG
ACGCTCTCCCTTATGCGACTCCTGCATTAGGAAGCAGCCCAGTAGTAGGTTGAGGCCGTTGAGCACCGCC
GCCGCAAGGAATGGTGCATGCAAGGAGATGGCGCCCAACAGTCCCCCGGCCACGGGGCCTGCCACCATAC
CCACGCCGAAACAAGCGCTCATGAGCCCGAAGTGGCGAGCCCGATCTTCCCCATCGGTGATGTCGGCGAT
ATAGGCGCCAGCAACCGCACCTGTGGCGCCGGTGATGCCGGCCACGATGCGTCCGGCGTAGAGGATCGAG
ATCGATCTCGATCCCGCGAAATTAATACGACTCACTATAGGGGAATTGTGAGCGGATAACAATTCCCCTC
TAGAAATAATTTTGTTTAACTTTAAGAAGGAGATATACATATGCACCATCATCATCATCATTCTTCTGGT
CTGGTGCCACGCGGTTCTGGTATGAAAGAAACCGCTGCTGCTAAATTCGAACGCCAGCACATGGACAGCC
CAGATCTGGGTACCGGTGGTGGCTCCGGTATTGAGGGTCGC
Features (pLannotate 1.2.2; 20 found; start..end, strand, type, name):
      1..2517    +  CDS            LOX1.1: LOX1_SOYBN - Also known as LOX1. Experimental evidence at protein level: Swiss-Prot protein existence level 1. Plant lipoxygenase may be involved in a number of diverse aspects of plant physiology including growth and development, pest resistance, and senescence or responses to wounding. With linoleate as substrate, L-1 shows a preference for carbon 13 as the site for hydroperoxidation (in contrast to L-2 and L-3, which utilize either carbon 9 or 13). At pH above 8.5, only (9Z,11E,13S)-13- hydroperoxyoctadeca-9,11-dienoate is produced, but as the pH decreases, the proportion of (9S)-hydroperox
   2610..2627    +  CDS            9xHis (fragment): 9xHis affinity tag
   2637..2686    +  CDS            SET1 (fragment): solubility-enhancement tag derived from T7 phage gene 10B
   2694..2741    +  terminator     T7 terminator: transcription terminator for bacteriophage T7 RNA polymerase
   2778..3206    +  rep_origin     f1 ori (sequence partly withheld): f1 bacteriophage origin of replication; arrow indicates direction of (+) strand synthesis
   3259..3316    +  promoter       AmpR promoter (fragment): bla
   3325..4140    -  CDS            KanR: aminoglycoside phosphotransferase; aph(3')-Ia; confers resistance to kanamycin in bacteria or G418 (Geneticin®) in eukaryotes
   4262..4850    +  rep_origin     ori: high-copy-number ColE1/pMB1/pBR322/pUC origin of replication
   5036..5175    -  misc_feature   bom: basis of mobility region from pBR322
   5277..5468    -  CDS            rop: Rop protein, which maintains plasmids at low copy number; rop
   5485..5865    +  CDS            YPB1_ECOLX: Protein predicted: Swiss-Prot protein existence level 4. From Escherichia coli.
   5937..6228    -  CDS            TcR (fragment): tetracycline efflux protein; tet; confers resistance to tetracycline
   6243..6264    -  protein_bind   CAP binding site: CAP binding activates transcription in the presence of cAMP. E. coli catabolite activator protein
   6277..7359    -  CDS            lacI: lac repressor; lacI; The lac repressor binds to the lac operator to inhibit transcription in E. coli. This inhibition can be relieved by adding lactose or isopropyl-β-D-thiogalactopyranoside (IPTG).
   7360..7437    -  promoter       lacI promoter: lacI
   7445..7724    -  CDS            TcR (fragment): tetracycline efflux protein; tet; confers resistance to tetracycline
   7750..7768    +  promoter       T7 promoter: promoter for bacteriophage T7 RNA polymerase
   7769..7793    +  protein_bind   lac operator: The lac repressor binds to the lac operator to inhibit transcription in E. coli. This inhibition can be relieved by adding lactose or isopropyl-β-D-thiogalactopyranoside (IPTG). lac repressor encoded by lacI
   7808..7830    +  RBS            RBS: efficient ribosome binding site from bacteriophage T7 gene 10 (Olins and Rangwala, 1989)
   7892..7936    +  CDS            S-Tag: affinity and epitope tag derived from pancreatic ribonuclease A
