[The description below was written by a language model from this plasmid's Addgene catalogue record and pLannotate feature annotations shown in this document.]
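Description:
pET30Xa-SBL1(160S,NoCys) is a bacterial expression plasmid built on Novagen's pET-30 Xa/LIC backbone (about 8 kb in total) for producing a cysteine-free form of soybean (Glycine max) lipoxygenase-1 in E. coli. The 2.5 kb insert, introduced by ligation-independent cloning, encodes the "160S" wild-type version of the enzyme in which all four cysteines have been changed to serine through sequential rounds of mutagenesis. The plasmid carries a kanamycin resistance gene, a ColE1/pBR322-type origin with the bom and rop elements that keep copy number modest, and an f1 origin for single-stranded DNA production. Short tetracycline-resistance and AmpR-promoter fragments in the annotation are non-functional remnants of pBR322-derived backbone sequence.

Expression is driven by the T7lac arrangement: a T7 promoter followed directly by a lac operator and the T7 gene 10 ribosome binding site, with a plasmid-borne lacI gene supplying repressor. Transcription therefore depends on a host that provides T7 RNA polymerase and is induced with IPTG, and it ends at the T7 terminator. The record states that the protein carries an N-terminal His tag from the backbone. The feature table also shows an S-Tag upstream of the coding sequence, while the His tag itself was not called there, presumably lying between the RBS and the S-Tag. A His-tag fragment annotated downstream of the insert is the vector's optional C-terminal tag. The depositor notes a short C-terminal extension that begins with a stop codon, so this tag should not be translated. A cysteine-free lipoxygenase is generally useful as a background for introducing single cysteines for site-specific labelling, although the record does not state this purpose. The associated publication concerns substrate orientation and product stereochemistry in the enzyme's dioxygenation reactions.
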