Addgene plasmid #66877: pET30Xa-SBL1(160S,NoCys)
Purpose: Expresses a cysteine-free version of WTsoybean lipoxygenase-1 160S (4Cys to Ser) with N-term Histag
Depositing lab: Betty Gaffney. Depositing organization: Florida State University, Tallahassee. Publication: On the relationships of substrate orientation, hydrogen abstraction, and product stereochemistry in single and double dioxygenations by soybean lipoxygenase-1 and its Ala542Gly mutant. Coffa G, Imber AN, Maguire BC, Laxmikanthan G, Schneider C, Gaffney BJ, Brash AR. J Biol Chem. 2005 Nov 18;280(46):38756-66. Epub 2005 Sep 12. 10.1074/jbc.M504870200 PubMed 16157595.
Backbone
  Vector backbone: pETE30Xa-LIC
  Backbone manufacturer: Novagen
  Backbone size w/o insert (bp): 5444
  Total vector size (bp): 7978
  Modifications to backbone: C-term extension: TAAACTAGTCATGGGGC
  Vector type: Bacterial Expression
Growth in bacteria
  Bacterial resistance: Kanamycin, 50 μg/mL
  Growth temperature: 37°C
  Growth strain: DH5alpha
  Growth instructions: 37C before induction, 30 deg for 14-16+ hrs after induction
  Copy number: Unknown
Gene/Insert
  Gene/Insert name: soybean lipoxygenase-1
  Species: Glycine max
  Insert size (bp): 2517
  Mutation: four (all) cysteines mutated to serine
  GenBank ID: AAA33986.1
  Promoter: T7lac
  Tag / fusion protein: Histag (N terminal on backbone)
  Cloning method: Ligation Independent Cloning
  Sequencing primers: 5′ tca tca ttc ttc tgg tct gg; 3′ ttg ccg act ctc att agc c
Terms and licenses: Academic/Nonprofit Terms; Industry Terms: Not Available to Industry
Depositor comments: prepared by four sequential mutations of Cys to Ser, from pET30Xa-SBL1(160S,NoCys)
How to cite: pET30Xa-SBL1(160S,NoCys) was a gift from Betty Gaffney (Addgene plasmid # 66877 ; http://n2t.net/addgene:66877 ; RRID:Addgene_66877)
