>Addgene plasmid #66877 | pET30Xa-SBL1(160S,NoCys) | addgene partial sequence | sequence record 120816 | T7 5'-TAATACGACTCACTATAGGG-3'
ACTTTAAGAAGGAGATATACATATGCACCATCATCATCATCATTCTTCTGGTCTGGTGCCACGCGGTTCT
GGTATGAAAGAAACCGCTGCTGCTAAATTCGAACGCCAGCACATGGACAGCCCAGATCTGGGTACCGGTG
GTGGCTCCGGTATTGAGGGTCGCATGTTTTCAGCAGGCCATAAGATCAAAGGGACAGTGGTGTTGATGCC
CAAGAATGAGTTGGAAGTTAACCCTGATGGCTCAGCAGTTGACAACCTTAATGCTTTCTTGGGCCGTAGT
GTCTCCCTTCAGCTCATTAGTGCTACCAAGGCTGATGCACATGGAAAAGGAAAAGTTGGAAAGGATACGT
TCTTGGAAGGGATTAATACTTCGTTACCAACTTTGGGAGCAGGAGAGTCTGCATTCAATATTCATTTTGA
ATGGGACGGAAGCATGGGAATCCCCGGTGCGTTTTACATAAAGAACTACATGCAAGTTGAGTTCTTCCTC
AAGAGTTTGACTCTTGAAGCCATTTCAAACCAAGGAACCATCCGCTTTGTTTCCAACTCATGGGTTTATA
ACACTAAACTTTACAAAAGCGTGCGCATTTTCTTTGCCAACCATACATATGTACCTAGTGAGACACCAGC
ACCACTTGTGAGTTACAGAGAAGAAGAATTGAAGAGTTTAAGAGGAAATGGAACGGGAGAGCGCAAGGAA
TATGATAGGATCTATGATTATGATGTCTACAATGATTTGGGCAACCCAGATAAGAGTGAAAAGTTAGCTC
GTCCAGTTCTTGGAGGGTCTAGCACCTTTCC
