>Addgene plasmid #66877 | pET30Xa-SBL1(160S,NoCys) | addgene partial sequence | sequence record 120908 | T7term 5'-GCTAGTTATTGCTCAGCGG-3'
GCAGCCGGATCTCAGTGGTGGTGGTGGTGGTGCTCGAGTGCGGCCGCAAGCTTGTCGACGGAGCTCGAAT
TCGGATCCGATATCGCCATGGCCAGAGGAGAGTTAGAGCCCCATGACTAGTTTAGATAGAGATGCTATTT
GGAATTCCCCTAAAAGTTAACCCTTCCTCACTGCTAGGATAAAGCAAAGTGTATGGCAGTTGAACCGGGC
CAAGTCGATTGCCCTGCAGACTCGGATCATTGTTCCTCCTCACAAGTTTTTCCTCAATTTCCTTGAGCTT
GTTTCCAAACTTTTGAAAGGCTTGTAATGCTTTTGAATCAGAGGTCCAATGTGGGTTGTCCCTCTGGCCA
AGGTAGACCTCATCAGAAGCATGTGTCGACAAGATCTCTATCACTGAAAGGCTAATGAGAGTCGGCAACT
TTGATGTAATTGTTCTCAAATAAGCCTTTTCATGGTTATTAATCATTTCTTCATATTCTGGGGTGCCTTT
CTCAGGAAGCAACCTTCTAGAAGCAGTTGGGCGGTTCATTATCAAACCTCCATAAGGATACTGACCAAAA
TTAACGGCTGCATGGAGAGCTGAAGCAATCCATATGATAATGAGGGAAACTTCAACAAGGTCTTCAAGTG
TCTGCAACTTAGGCCACCATGGCTTGTCTTTCAAATCACCATGGCCTTTCTCTACAGCTTCTTTCCACCA
ATGTTGGAGTTCAGAATCATTCTTGACATCATCATCTCTTGCATAGTACAAGGGCACATATTCTTGAACC
CATGTCTTAATTGCAGCCCATATCTCCAGTCCATCAGCGGCATAAGGATAGTCCTCTATCA
